Addgene plasmid #230403: AiP15079 - pAAV-AiE0127m_3xC2-minBG-SYFP2-WPRE3-BGHpA (Alias: CN5079)
Purpose: AiE0127m_3xC2 is an enhancer sequence, designed to drive AAV-mediated transgene expression in specific populations of brain cells
Depositing lab: Allen Institute for Brain Science & Jonathan Ting. Depositing organization: Allen Institute. Publication: A suite of enhancer AAVs and transgenic mouse lines for genetic access to cortical cell types. Ben-Simon Y, Hooper M, Narayan S, Daigle TL, Dwivedi D, Way SW, Oster A, Stafford DA, Mich JK, Taormina MJ, Martinez RA, Opitz-Araya X, Roth JR, Alexander JR, Allen S, Amster A, Arbuckle J, Ayala A, Baker PM, Bakken TE, Barcelli T, Barta S, Bendrick J, Bertagnolli D, Bielstein C, Bishwakarma P, Bowlus J, Boyer G, Brouner K, Casian B, Casper T, Chakka AB, Chakrabarty R, Chance RK, Chavan S, Clark M, Colbert K, Collman F, Daniel S, Departee M, DiValentin P, Donadio N, Dotson N, Egdorf T, Fliss T, Gabitto M, Garcia J, Gary A, Gasperini M, Gloe J, Goldy J, Gore BB, Graybuck L, Greisman N, Haeseleer F, Halterman C, Haradon Z, Hastings SD, Helback O, Ho W, Hockemeyer D, Huang C, Huff S, Hunker A, Johansen N, Jones D, Juneau Z, Kalmbach B, Kannan M, Khem S, Kussick E, Kutsal R, Larsen R, Lee C, Lee AY, Leibly M, Lenz GH, Li S, Liang E, Lusk N, Madigan Z, Malloy J, Malone J, McCue R, Melchor J, Mollenkopf T, Moosman S, Morin E, Newman D, Ng L, Ngo K, Omstead V, Otto S, Oyama A, Pena N, Pham T, Phillips E, Pom CA, Potekhina L, Ransford S, Ray PL, Rette D, Reynoldson C, Rimorin C, Rocha D, Ruiz A, Sanchez REA, Sawyer L, Sedeno-Cortes A, Sevigny JP, Shapovalova N, Shepard N, Shulga L, Sigler AR, Siverts L, Soliman S, Somasundaram S, Staats B, Stewart K, Szelenyi E, Tieu M, Trader C, Tran A, van Velthoven CTJ, Walker M, Wang Y, Weed N, Wirthlin M, Wood T, Wynalda B, Yao Z, Zhou T, Ariza J, Dee N, Reding M, Ronellenfitch K, Mufti S, Sunkin SM, Smith KA, Esposito L, Waters J, Thyagarajan B, Yao S, Lein ES, Zeng H, Levi BP, Ngai J, Ting JT, Tasic B. Cell. 2025 May 16:S0092-8674(25)00513-6. doi: 10.1016/j.cell.2025.05.002. PubMed 40403729.
Backbone
  Vector backbone: pAAV2
  Vector type: AAV
Growth in bacteria
  Bacterial resistance: Ampicillin, 100 μg/mL
  Growth temperature: 37°C
  Growth strain: NEB Stable
  Copy number: High Copy
Gene/Insert
  Gene/Insert name: SYFP2
  Species: Synthetic
  Promoter: minBG
  Cloning method: Gibson Cloning
Terms and licenses: Academic/Nonprofit Terms; Industry Terms: Not Available to Industry
How to cite: AiP15079 - pAAV-AiE0127m_3xC2-minBG-SYFP2-WPRE3-BGHpA (Alias: CN5079) was a gift from Allen Institute for Brain Science & Jonathan Ting (Addgene plasmid # 230403 ; http://n2t.net/addgene:230403 ; RRID:Addgene_230403)
