[The description below was written by a language model from this plasmid's Addgene catalogue record and pLannotate feature annotations shown in this document.]
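Description:
AiP15079 - pAAV-AiE0127m_3xC2-minBG-SYFP2-WPRE3-BGHpA (alias CN5079) is an AAV transfer plasmid built on a pAAV2 backbone and intended for producing recombinant adeno-associated virus that labels defined populations of brain cells. In bacteria it is maintained as a high-copy plasmid through a ColE1/pUC-type origin and selected with ampicillin via the β-lactamase gene and its native promoter. The backbone also carries an f1 phage origin and short remnants of pBR322 bom and rop sequences. The sequenced record is 4,769 nt.

The payload sits between AAV2 inverted terminal repeats, which provide the signals for genome replication and packaging into capsids. The downstream ITR is annotated in full, whereas the upstream one is detected only as two short fragments. This may reflect the difficulty of sequencing and annotating these repeats, though the record does not settle the point. According to the name and catalogue fields, expression is controlled by the AiE0127m_3xC2 enhancer placed upstream of a minimal beta-globin promoter (minBG). The name suggests a triplicated core of the enhancer. Neither the enhancer nor minBG is called out in the feature table, but both presumably occupy the unannotated region preceding the reporter. The minimal promoter has little activity on its own, so transcription depends on the enhancer, conferring cell-type selectivity. The record does not specify which cell population is targeted. The reporter is SYFP2, a rapidly maturing monomeric yellow fluorescent protein derived from Aequorea victoria. It is followed by WPRE3, a shortened woodchuck hepatitis virus posttranscriptional element (annotated as two WPRE fragments) that boosts transcript expression, and by the bovine growth hormone polyadenylation signal. The construct serves as an enhancer-AAV tool for fluorescently marking, and assessing genetic access to, specific cortical cell types.
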