Features (pLannotate 1.2.2; 14 found; start..end, strand, type, name):
     12..39      +  repeat_region  AAV2 ITR (fragment): inverted terminal repeat of adeno-associated virus serotype 2 inverted
     68..95      +  repeat_region  AAV2 ITR (fragment): inverted terminal repeat of adeno-associated virus serotype 2 inverted
    787..1503    +  CDS            SYFP2: SYFP2 is a basic (constitutively fluorescent) yellow fluorescent protein published in 2006, derived from Aequorea victoria. It is reported to be a very rapidly-maturing monomer with moderate acid sensitivity.
   1543..1700    +  misc_feature   WPRE (fragment): woodchuck hepatitis virus posttranscriptional regulatory element
   1706..1786    +  misc_feature   WPRE (fragment): woodchuck hepatitis virus posttranscriptional regulatory element
   1803..1914    +  polyA_signal   bGH poly(A) signal: bovine growth hormone polyadenylation signal
   2032..2172    +  repeat_region  AAV2 ITR: inverted terminal repeat of adeno-associated virus serotype 2 inverted
   2177..2228    -  misc_feature   bom (fragment): basis of mobility region from pBR322
   2247..2702    +  rep_origin     f1 ori (sequence partly withheld): f1 bacteriophage origin of replication; arrow indicates direction of (+) strand synthesis
   2703..2752    -  misc_feature   bom (fragment): basis of mobility region from pBR322
   2854..2889    -  CDS            rop (fragment): Rop protein, which maintains plasmids at low copy number; rop
   2984..3088    +  promoter       AmpR promoter: bla
   3089..3949    +  CDS            AmpR: β-lactamase; bla; confers resistance to ampicillin, carbenicillin, and related antibiotics
   4120..4708    +  rep_origin     ori: high-copy-number ColE1/pMB1/pBR322/pUC origin of replication
>Addgene plasmid #230403 | AiP15079 - pAAV-AiE0127m_3xC2-minBG-SYFP2-WPRE3-BGHpA (Alias: CN5079) | addgene full sequence | sequence record 462408 | Addgene NGS Result
CCTGCAGGCAGCTGCGCGCTCGCTCGCTCACTGAGGCCGCCCGGGCGTCGGGCGACCTTTGGTCGCCCGG
CCTCAGTGAGCGAGCGAGCGCGCAGAGAGGGAGTGGCCAACTCCATCACTAGGGGTTCCTGCGGCCGCAC
GCGTGACCTTTGGTGATGTAAATGAAGTCTCTGAGACTGTCATACTGAGGAATGATGTTCACACTCCATT
GTGTGAAATCTGGGCTCTACATTTCTGATATTTATGATGCAAATGCTAGCAGGCAAAGTGCAAGTGAAAT
CAATATGATTTTATTTAGTATTCAGGCAACAGGCTCCATCTGTACGACCTTTGGTGATGTAAATGAAGTC
TCTGAGACTGTCATACTGAGGAATGATGTTCACACTCCATTGTGTGAAATCTGGGCTCTACATTTCTGAT
ATTTATGATGCAAATGCTAGCAGGCAAAGTGCAAGTGAAATCAATATGATTTTATTTAGTATTCAGGCAA
CAGGCTCCATCTGTACGACCTTTGGTGATGTAAATGAAGTCTCTGAGACTGTCATACTGAGGAATGATGT
TCACACTCCATTGTGTGAAATCTGGGCTCTACATTTCTGATATTTATGATGCAAATGCTAGCAGGCAAAG
TGCAAGTGAAATCAATATGATTTTATTTAGTATTCAGGCAACAGGCTCCATCTGTACGAGCTCGGGCTGG
GCATAAAAGTCAGGGCAGAGCCATCTATTGCTTACATTTGCTTCTGGGATCCAGATCTTTCGAAGCTAGC
GCTACCGGTCGCCACCATGGTGAGCAAGGGCGAGGAGCTGTTCACCGGGGTGGTGCCCATCCTGGTCGAG
CTGGACGGCGACGTAAACGGCCACAAGTTCAGCGTGTCCGGCGAGGGCGAGGGCGATGCCACCTACGGCA
AGCTGACCCTGAAGCTGATCTGCACCACCGGCAAGCTGCCCGTGCCCTGGCCCACCCTCGTGACCACCCT
GGGCTACGGCGTGCAGTGCTTCGCCCGCTACCCCGACCACATGAAGCAGCACGACTTCTTCAAGTCCGCC
ATGCCCGAAGGCTACGTCCAGGAGCGCACCATCTTCTTCAAGGACGACGGCAACTACAAGACCCGCGCCG
AGGTGAAGTTCGAGGGCGACACCCTGGTGAACCGCATCGAGCTGAAGGGCATCGACTTCAAGGAGGACGG
CAACATCCTGGGGCACAAGCTGGAGTACAACTACAACAGCCACAACGTCTATATCACCGCCGACAAGCAG
AAGAACGGCATCAAGGCCAACTTCAAGATCCGCCACAACATCGAGGACGGCGGCGTGCAGCTCGCCGACC
ACTACCAGCAGAACACCCCCATCGGCGACGGCCCCGTGCTGCTGCCCGACAACCACTACCTGAGCTACCA
GTCCAAGCTGAGCAAAGACCCCAACGAGAAGCGCGATCACATGGTCCTGCTGGAGTTCGTGACCGCCGCC
GGGATCACTCTCGGCATGGACGAGCTGTACAAGTAAGTCGACGGCGCGCCGCGGCCGCGAATTCGATATC
ATAATCAACCTCTGGATTACAAAATTTGTGAAAGATTGACTGGTATTCTTAACTATGTTGCTCCTTTTAC
GCTATGTGGATACGCTGCTTTAATGCCTTTGTATCATGCTATTGCTTCCCGTATGGCTTTCATTTTCTCC
TCCTTGTATAAATCCTGGTTAGTTCTTGCCACGGCGGAACTCATCGCCGCCTGCCTTGCCCGCTGCTGGA
CAGGGGCTCGGCTGTTGGGCACTGACAATTCCGTGGCTCGAGAGATCTTCGACTGTGCCTTCTAGTTGCC
AGCCATCTGTTGTTTGCCCCTCCCCCGTGCCTTCCTTGACCCTGGAAGGTGCCACTCCCACTGTCCTTTC
CTAATAAAATGAGGAAATTGCATCGCATTGTCTGAGTAGGTGTCATTCTATTCTGGGGGGTGGGGTGGGG
CAGGACAGCAAGGGGGAGGATTGGGAAGACAATAGCAGGCATGAGATCTCACGTGCGGACCGAGCGGCCG
CAGGAACCCCTAGTGATGGAGTTGGCCACTCCCTCTCTGCGCGCTCGCTCGCTCACTGAGGCCGGGCGAC
CAAAGGTCGCCCGACGCCCGGGCTTTGCCCGGGCGGCCTCAGTGAGCGAGCGAGCGCGCAGCTGCCTGCA
GGGGCGCCTGATGCGGTATTTTCTCCTTACGCATCTGTGCGGTATTTCACACCGCATA
[95 nt withheld, positions 2229-2323]
T
[46 nt withheld, positions 2325-2370]
C
[141 nt withheld, positions 2372-2512]
CCTTTGACGTTGGAGTCCACGTTCTTT
[37 nt withheld, positions 2540-2576]
ACTCTATCTCGGGCTATTCTTTTGATTTATAAGGGATTTTGCCGATTTCGGTCTATTGGTTAAAAAATGA
GCTGATTTAACAAAAATTTAACGCGAATTTTAACAAAATATTAACGTTTACAATTTTATGGTGCACTCTC
AGTACAATCTGCTCTGATGCCGCATAGTTAAGCCAGCCCCGACACCCGCCAACACCCGCTGACGCGCCCT
GACGGGCTTGTCTGCTCCCGGCATCCGCTTACAGACAAGCTGTGACCGTCTCCGGGAGCTGCATGTGTCA
GAGGTTTTCACCGTCATCACCGAAACGCGCGAGACGAAAGGGCCTCGTGATACGCCTATTTTTATAGGTT
AATGTCATGATAATAATGGTTTCTTAGACGTCAGGTGGCACTTTTCGGGGAAATGTGCGCGGAACCCCTA
TTTGTTTATTTTTCTAAATACATTCAAATATGTATCCGCTCATGAGACAATAACCCTGATAAATGCTTCA
ATAATATTGAAAAAGGAAGAGTATGAGTATTCAACATTTCCGTGTCGCCCTTATTCCCTTTTTTGCGGCA
TTTTGCCTTCCTGTTTTTGCTCACCCAGAAACGCTGGTGAAAGTAAAAGATGCTGAAGATCAGTTGGGTG
CACGAGTGGGTTACATCGAACTGGATCTCAACAGCGGTAAGATCCTTGAGAGTTTTCGCCCCGAAGAACG
TTTTCCAATGATGAGCACTTTTAAAGTTCTGCTATGTGGCGCGGTATTATCCCGTATTGACGCCGGGCAA
GAGCAACTCGGTCGCCGCATACACTATTCTCAGAATGACTTGGTTGAGTACTCACCAGTCACAGAAAAGC
ATCTTACGGATGGCATGACAGTAAGAGAATTATGCAGTGCTGCCATAACCATGAGTGATAACACTGCGGC
CAACTTACTTCTGACAACGATCGGAGGACCGAAGGAGCTAACCGCTTTTTTGCACAACATGGGGGATCAT
GTAACTCGCCTTGATCGTTGGGAACCGGAGCTGAATGAAGCCATACCAAACGACGAGCGTGACACCACGA
TGCCTGTAGCAATGGCAACAACGTTGCGCAAACTATTAACTGGCGAACTACTTACTCTAGCTTCCCGGCA
ACAATTAATAGACTGGATGGAGGCGGATAAAGTTGCAGGACCACTTCTGCGCTCGGCCCTTCCGGCTGGC
TGGTTTATTGCTGATAAATCTGGAGCCGGTGAGCGTGGGTCTCGCGGTATCATTGCAGCACTGGGGCCAG
ATGGTAAGCCCTCCCGTATCGTAGTTATCTACACGACGGGGAGTCAGGCAACTATGGATGAACGAAATAG
ACAGATCGCTGAGATAGGTGCCTCACTGATTAAGCATTGGTAACTGTCAGACCAAGTTTACTCATATATA
CTTTAGATTGATTTAAAACTTCATTTTTAATTTAAAAGGATCTAGGTGAAGATCCTTTTTGATAATCTCA
TGACCAAAATCCCTTAACGTGAGTTTTCGTTCCACTGAGCGTCAGACCCCGTAGAAAAGATCAAAGGATC
TTCTTGAGATCCTTTTTTTCTGCGCGTAATCTGCTGCTTGCAAACAAAAAAACCACCGCTACCAGCGGTG
GTTTGTTTGCCGGATCAAGAGCTACCAACTCTTTTTCCGAAGGTAACTGGCTTCAGCAGAGCGCAGATAC
CAAATACTGTTCTTCTAGTGTAGCCGTAGTTAGGCCACCACTTCAAGAACTCTGTAGCACCGCCTACATA
CCTCGCTCTGCTAATCCTGTTACCAGTGGCTGCTGCCAGTGGCGATAAGTCGTGTCTTACCGGGTTGGAC
TCAAGACGATAGTTACCGGATAAGGCGCAGCGGTCGGGCTGAACGGGGGGTTCGTGCACACAGCCCAGCT
TGGAGCGAACGACCTACACCGAACTGAGATACCTACAGCGTGAGCTATGAGAAAGCGCCACGCTTCCCGA
AGGGAGAAAGGCGGACAGGTATCCGGTAAGCGGCAGGGTCGGAACAGGAGAGCGCACGAGGGAGCTTCCA
GGGGGAAACGCCTGGTATCTTTATAGTCCTGTCGGGTTTCGCCACCTCTGACTTGAGCGTCGATTTTTGT
GATGCTCGTCAGGGGGGCGGAGCCTATGGAAAAACGCCAGCAACGCGGCCTTTTTACGGTTCCTGGCCTT
TTGCTGGCCTTTTGCTCACATGT
